>Addgene plasmid #246313 | p305N-30 | addgene full sequence | sequence record 491198 | Addgene NGS Result
TTGAGATCCTTTTTTTCTGCGCGTAATCTGCTGCTTGCAAACAAAAAAACCACCGCTACCAGCGGTGGTT
TGTTTGCCGGATCAAGAGCTACCAACTCTTTTTCCGAAGGTAACTGGCTTCAGCAGAGCGCAGATACCAA
ATACTGTTCTTCTAGTGTAGCCGTAGTTAGGCCACCACTTCAAGAACTCTGTAGCACCGCCTACATACCT
CGCTCTGCTAATCCTGTTACCAGTGGCTGCTGCCAGTGGCGATAAGTCGTGTCTTACCGGGTTGGACTCA
AGACGATAGTTACCGGATAAGGCGCAGCGGTCGGGCTGAACGGGGGGTTCGTGCACACAGCCCAGCTTGG
AGCGAACGACCTACACCGAACTGAGATACCTACAGCGTGAGCTATGAGAAAGCGCCACGCTTCCCGAAGG
GAGAAAGGCGGACAGGTATCCGGTAAGCGGCAGGGTCGGAACAGGAGAGCGCACGAGGGAGCTTCCAGGG
GGAAACGCCTGGTATCTTTATAGTCCTGTCGGGTTTCGCCACCTCTGACTTGAGCGTCGATTTTTGTGAT
GCTCGTCAGGGGGGCGGAGCCTATGGAAAAACGCCAGCAACGCGGCCTTTTTACGGTTCCTGGCCTTTTG
CTGGCCTTTTGCTCACATGTTCTTTCCTGCGTTATCCCCTGATTCTGTGGATAACCGTATTACCGCCTTT
GAGTGAGCTGATACCGCTCGCCGCAGCCGAACGACCGAGCGCAGCGAGTCAGTGAGCGAGGAAGCGGAAG
AGGATCTCAGTAAAGCGCTGGCTGCTGAACCCCCAGCCGGAACTGACCCCACAAGGCCCTAGCGTTTGCA
ATGCACCAGGTCATCATTGACCCAGGCGTGTTCCACCAGGCCGCTGCCTCGCAACTCTTCGCAGGCTTCG
CCGACCTGCTCGCGCCACTTCTTCACGCGGGTGGAATCCGATCCGCACATGAGGCGGAAGGTTTCCAGCT
TGAGCGGGTACGGCTCCCGGTGCGAGCTGAAATAGTCGAACATCCGTCGGGCCGTCGGCGACAGCTTGCG
GTACTTCTCCCATATGAATTTCGTGTAGTGGTCGCCAGCAAACAGCACGACGATTTCCTCGTCGATCAGG
ACCTGGCAACGGGACGTTTTCTTGCCACGGTCCAGGACGCGGAAGCGGTGCAGCAGCGACACCGATTCCA
GGTGCCCAACGCGGTCGGACGTGAAGCCCATCGCCGTCGCCTGTAGGCGCGACAGGCATTCCTCGGCCTT
CGTGTAATACCGGCCATTGATCGACCAGCCCAGGTCCTGGCAAAGCTCGTAGAACGTGAAGGTGATCGGC
TCGCCGATAGGGGTGCGCTTCGCGTACTCCAACACCTGCTGCCACACCAGTTCGTCATCGTCGGCCCGCA
GCTCGACGCCGGTGTAGGTGATCTTCACGTCCTTGTTGACGTGGAAAATGACCTTGTTTTGCAGCGCCTC
GCGCGGGATTTTCTTGTTGCGCGTGGTGAACAGGGCAGAGCGGGCCGTGTCGTTTGGCATCGCTCGCATC
GTGTCCGGCCACGGCGCAATATCGAACAAGGAAAGCTGCATTTCCTTGATCTGCTGCTTCGTGTGTTTCA
GCAACGCGGCTTGCTTGGCCTCGCTGACCTGTTTTGCCAGGTCCTCGCCGGCGGTTTTTCGCTTCTTGGT
CGTCATAGTTCCTCGCGTGTCGATGGTCATCGACTTCGCCAAACCTGCCGCCTCCTGTTCGAGACGACGC
GAACGCTCCACGGCGGCCGATGGCGCGGGCAGGGCAGGGGGAGCCAGTTGCACGCTGTCGCGCTCGATCT
TGGCCGTAGCTTGCTGGGCCATCGAGCCGACGGACTGGAAGGTTTCGCGGGGCGCACGCATGACGGTGCG
GCTTGCGATGGTTTCGGCATCCTCGGCGGAAAACCCCGCGTCGATCAGTTCTTGCCTGTATGCCTTCCGG
TCAAACGTCCGATTCATTCACCCTCCTTGCGGGATTGCCCCGACTCACGCCGGGGCAATGTGCCCTTATT
CCTGATTTGATCCGCCTGGTGCCTTGGTGTCCAGATAATCCACCTTATCGGCAATGAAGTCGGTCCCGTA
GACCGTCTGGCCGTCCTTCTCGTACTTGGTATTCCGAATCTTGCCCTGCACGAATACCAGCGACCCCTTG
CCCAAATACTTGCCGTGGGCCTCGGCCTGAGAGCCAAAACACTTGATGCGGAAGAAGTCGGTGCGCTCCT
GCTTGTCGCCAGCATCGTTGCGCCACATCTAGGTACTAAAACAATTCATCCAGTAAAATATAATATTTTA
TTTTCTCCCAATCAGGCTTGATCCCCAGTAAGTCAAAAAATAGCTCGACATACTGTTCTTCCCCAATATC
CTCCCTGATCGACCGGACGCAGAAGGCAATGTCATACCACTTGTCCGCCCTGCCGCTTCTCCCAAGATCA
ATAAAGCCACTTACTTTGCCATCTTTCACAAAGATGTTGCTGTCTCCCAGGTCGCCGTGGGAAAAGACAA
GTTCCTCTTCGGGCTTTTCCGTCTTTAAAAAATCATACAGCTCGCGCGGATCTTTAAATGGGGTGTCTTC
TTCCCAGTTTTCGCAATCCACATCGGCCAGATCGTTATTCAGTAAGTAATCCAATTCGGCTAAGCGGCTG
TCTAAGCTATTCGTATAGGGACAATCCGATATGTCGATGGAGTGAAAGAGCCTGATGCACTCCGCATACA
GCTCGATAATCTTTTCAGGGCTTTGTTCATCTTCATACTCTTCCGAGCAAAGGACGCCATCGGCCTCACT
CATGAGCAGATTGCTCCAGCCATCATGCCGTTCAAGGTGCAGGACCTTTGGAACAGGCAGCTTTCCTTCC
AGCCATAGCATCATGTCCTTTTCCCGTTCCACATCATAGGTGGTCCCTTTATACCGGCTGTCCGTCATTT
TTAAATATAGGTTTTCATTTTCTCCCACCAGCTTATATACCTTAGCAGGAGACATTCCTTCCGTATCTTT
TACGCAGCGGTATTTTTCGATCAGTTTTTTCAATTCCGGTGATATTCTCATTTTAGCCATTTATTATTTC
CTTCCTCTTTTCTACAGTATTTAAAGATACCCCAAGAAGCTAATTATAACAAGACGAACTCCAATTCACT
GTTCCTTGCATTCTAAAACTTTAAATACCAGAAAACAGCTTTTTCAAAGTTGTTTTCAAAGTTGGCGTAT
AACATAGTATCGACGGAGCCGATTTTGAAACCACAATTATGGGTGATGCTGCCAACGCGAGAGCGGGCCG
GGAGGGTTCGAGAAGGGGGGGCACCCCCCTTCGGCGTGCGCGGTCACGCGCACAGGGCGCAGCCCTGGTT
AAAAACAAGGTTTATAAATATTGGTTTAAAAGCAGGTTAAAAGACAGGTTAGCGGTGGCCGAAAAACGGG
CGGAAACCCTTGCAAATGCTGGATTTTCTGCCTGTGGACAGCCCCTCAAATGTCAATAGGTGCGCCCCTC
ATCTGTCAGCACTCTGCCCCTCAAGTGTCAAGGATCGCGCCCCTCATCTGTCAGTAGTCGCGCCCCTCAA
GTGTCAATACCGCAGGGCACTTATCCCCAGGCTTGTCCACATCATCTGTGGGAAACTCGCGTAAAATCAG
GCGTTTTCGCCGATTTGCGAGGCTGGCCAGCTCCACGTCGCCGGCCGAAATCGAGCCTGCCCCTCATCTG
TCAACGCCGCGCCGGGTGAGTCGGCCCCTCAAGTGTCAACGTCCGCCCCTCATCTGTCAGTGAGGGCCAA
GTTTTCCGCGAGGTATCCACAACGCCGGCGGCTGCGGTGTCTCGCACACGGCTTCGACGGCGTTTCTGGC
GCGTTTGCAGGGCCATAGACGGCCGCCAGCCCAGCGGCGAGGGCAACCAGCCCGGTGAGCGTCTCTAGTG
GACTGATGGGCTGCCTGTATCGAGTGGTGATTTTGTGCCGAGCTGCCGGTCGGGGAGCTGTTGGCTGGCT
GGTGGCAGGATATATTGTGGTGTAAACAAATTGACGATTTAAATGGTAGGCGCGGCTTAATTAAGCGCTT
AATTAAGCGCTTAATTAAGCGCTTAATAAGCCGCGCCGTACCCCAATAGTCTCGACAGACACATAGCACC
TAACATTATTGCTTAAATTTACTATTTTTTTACTATATTATACTCAACCCAATGAGCATAAAGACTGTAA
AATCTCAAATTCCTGAGAAGCATATTTATCGATCCCACAGACTTGATAGTTCCATAATCCATACGCTGCA
GCCAAATTGCTAGTGTGTTGAACATTTAACACGTAGAGAACTAGAAAAGATATAAAACTAAGATTGATAT
CCAAAATAGACGAGAACAATAAGCAAAAACTCTTAGTTTTGAAATAAATCAACAATCCCGAGGGTTGTCA
CATACATCAAAAACGAAAATCCATATAGCAAAAAAAACTCTAAATTACCGTTCGACAAAAAGAGAAAACT
GATAGGACATTTGCTAAACATTAAAATCAAAATTTGGATCAAGCCGAATTCTCAGAAGAACTCGTCAAGA
AGGCGATAGAAGGCGATGCGCTGCGAATCGGGAGCGGCGATACCGTAAAGCACGAGGAAGCGGTCAGCCC
ATTCGCCGCCAAGCTCTTCAGCAATATCACGGGTAGCCAACGCTATGTCCTGATAGCGGTCCGCCACACC
CAGCCGGCCACAGTCGATGAATCCAGAAAAGCGGCCATTTTCCACCATGATATTCGGCAAGCAGGCATCG
CCATGGGTCACGACGAGATCATCGCCGTCGGGCATGCGCGCCTTGAGCCTGGCGAACAGTTCGGCTGGCG
CGAGCCCCTGATGCTCTTCGTCCAGATCATCCTGATCGACAAGACCGGCTTCCATCCGAGTACGTGCTCG
CTCGATGCGATGTTTCGCTTGGTGGTCGAATGGGCAGGTAGCCGGATCAAGCGTATGCAGCCGCCGCATT
GCATCAGCCATGATGGATACTTTCTCGGCAGGAGCAAGGTGAGATGACAGGAGATCCTGCCCCGGCACTT
CGCCCAATAGCAGCCAGTCCCTTCCCGCTTCAGTGACAACGTCGAGCACAGCTGCGCAAGGAACGCCCGT
CGTGGCCAGCCACGATAGCCGCGCTGCCTCGTCCTGCAGTTCATTCAGGGCACCGGACAGGTCGGTCTTG
ACAAAAAGAACCGGGCGCCCCTGCGCTGACAGCCGGAACACGGCGGCATCAGAGCAGCCGATTGTCTGTT
GTGCCCAGTCATAGCCGAATAGCCTCTCCACCCAAGCGGCCGGAGAACCTGCGTGCAATCCATCTTGTTC
AATCATCTCGAGACGTACCGCGCGATGCATTCGAAGATCGATCCTTCGCCTGGAGGAGAGAAATCAGTGG
CGCTGCGGCTTTTAGGGTTTCTTTGTTGATGGAATGAGAGTGTAAGCTCTGCCAGTGCCACTTTATTAGG
GTTTTACAAGCCCTTTTCTTCGTAATTGGGCCTGACATTTTGTGCCACTTGGGCCTTTAGAGATGAAAAT
GTATATTGGGCTTAAGTTGACTTGAAGGATAAATTAGTTTAGGATATTACGTTTTTTATGAGAATTGGTG
TGTCGGATACATGTATATGATGCATTCAAATATATGTATTCTAGATACATTTAAGTTTAGATACAATCTA
AAATGTGTCTTTAATTACAGGACTGTAACTAAAATACTTAATGTAAGAAGAATATTACTCCTTTAATAGC
TTTTGAGTATATCTAGTCTAACATCTTTTAAAAAAGTCTAATTTCTTTCATTTATTTTTCGAGCAATAGC
AAAGTGCATAATTATTTTTTTCTTCTAGAAATTCAGATTTGTTTCTCTAAATTTTGAGATTCTTTTCTCA
ATTTTGTATGTCTAGAGAACAATGTGTATTTTTCACTCTAGTTGGTTGTTACTTTGTTGAATGTTCTGAT
AAAAGTATATTGTTATTTCTGAAGTAGATATAAACCTTCATTTGGAAATTATACATAAATCAAAATCGTT
AATTATCTAGATCAAGATATATGCCCTTTTCCTAATGTATTTGATACATGCACCTAATTTCACTAGATGT
ATCTTTTCTATTTTTTAAATTATGAATAGTTAATTTTTTCCATATGTGTATTTGATACATACTTCATGAC
TTTAAAAAATTAATTATATACCAGATATATGTATTTAAAATTTGTTATGTATTTAAAGTATGTATATGAT
TATTCGATATTAATCTCTTCGATGAAGGCCTAGATATCCCACATCGTCTGGTTAGAGAAAACATGACGTA
TTAAGTAAGCGAAGCAGAGACCTGTTAGTTGCATGCCCGAAGGCTACGTCCGTTTTAGAGCTAGAAATAG
CAAGTTAAAATAAGGCTAGTCCGTTATCAACTTGAAAAAGTGGCACCGAGTCGGTGCTTTTTTTACTAGT
GGAGCTCAACTTTTGATTCGCTATTTGCAGTGCACCTGTGGCGTTCATCACATCTTTTGTGACACTGTTT
GCACTGGTCATTGCTATTACAAAGGACCTTCCTGATGTTGAAGGAGATCGAAAGTAAGTAACTGCACGCA
TAACCATTTTCTTTCCGCTCTTTGGCTCAATCCATTTGACAGTCAAAGACAATGTTTAACCAGCTCCGTT
TGATATATTGTCTTTATGTGTTTGTTCAAGCATGTTTAGTTAATCATGCCTTTGATTGATCTTGAATAGG
TTCCAAATATCAACCCTGGCAACAAAACTTGGAGTGAGAAACATTGCATTCCTCGGTTCTGGACTTCTGC
TAGTAAATTATGTTTCAGCCATATCACTAGCTTTCTACATGCCTCAGGTGAATTCATCTATTTCCGTCTT
AACTATTTCGGTTAATTAAAGCACGAACACCATTACTGCATGTAGAAGCTTGATAAACTATCGCCACCAA
TTTATTTTTGTTGCGATATTGTTACTTTCCTCAGTATGCAGCTTTGAAAAGACCAACCCTCTTATCCTTT
AACAATGAACAGGTTTTTAGAGGTAGCTTGATGATTCCTGCACATGTGATCTTGGCTTCAGGCTTAATTT
TCCAGGTAAAGCATTATGAGATACTCTTATATCTCTTACATACTTTTGAGATAATGCACAAGAACTTCAT
AACTATATGCTTTAGTTTCTGCATTTGACACTGCCAAATTCATTAATCTCTAATATCTTTGTTGTTGATC
TTTGGTAGACATGGGTACTAGAAAAAGCAAACTACACCAAGGTAAAATACTTTTGTACAAACATAAACTC
GTTATCACGGAACATCAATGGAGTGTATATCTAACGGAGTGTAGAAACATTTGATTATTGCAGGAAGCTA
TCTCAGGATATTATCGGTTTATATGGAATCTCTTCTACGCAGAGTATCTGTTATTCCCCTTCCTCTAGCT
TTCAATTTCATGGTGAGGATATGCAGTTTTCTTTGTATATCATTCTTCTTCTTCTTTGTAGCTTGGAGTC
AAAATCGGTTCCTTCATGTACATACATCAAGGATATGTCCTTCTGAATTTTTATATCTTGCAATAAAAAT
GCTTGTACCAATTGAAACACCAGCTTTTTGAGTTCTATGATCACTGACTTGGTTCTAACCAAAAAAAAAA
AAATGTTTAATTTACATATCTAAAAGTAGGTTTAGGGAAACCTAAACAGTAAAATATTTGTATATTATTC
GAATTTCACTCATCATAAAAACTTAAATTGCACCATAAAATTTTGTTTTACTATTAATGATGTAATTTGT
GTAACTTAAGATAAAAATAATATTCCGTAAGTTAACCGGCTAAAACCACGTATAAACCAGGGAACCTGTT
AAACCGGTTCTTTACTGGATAAAGAAATGAAAGCCCATGTAGACAGCTCCATTAGAGCCCAAACCCTAAA
TTTCTCATCTATATAAAAGGAGTGACATTAGGGTTTTTGTTCGTCCTCTTAAAGCTTCTCGTTTTCTCTG
CCGTCTCTCTCATTCGCGCGACGCAAACGATCTTCAGGTGATCTTCTTTCTCCAAATCCTCTCTCATAAC
TCTGATTTCGTACTTGTGTATTTGAGCTCACGCTCTGTTTCTCTCACCACAGCAGCTAGCATGGACAAGA
AGTACTCCATTGGGCTCGATATCGGCACAAACAGCGTCGGCTGGGCCGTCATTACGGACGAGTACAAGGT
GCCGAGCAAAAAATTCAAAGTTCTGGGCAATACCGATCGCCACAGCATAAAGAAGAACCTCATTGGCGCC
CTCCTGTTCGACTCCGGGGAGACGGCCGAAGCCACGCGGCTCAAAAGAACAGCACGGCGCAGATATACCC
GCAGAAAGAATCGGATCTGCTACCTGCAGGAGATCTTTAGTAATGAGATGGCTAAGGTGGATGACTCTTT
CTTCCATAGGCTGGAGGAGTCCTTTTTGGTGGAGGAGGATAAAAAGCACGAGCGCCACCCAATCTTTGGC
AATATCGTGGACGAGGTGGCGTACCATGAAAAGTACCCAACCATATATCATCTGAGGAAGAAGCTTGTAG
ACAGTACTGATAAGGCTGACTTGCGGTTGATCTATCTCGCGCTGGCGCATATGATCAAATTTCGGGGACA
CTTCCTCATCGAGGGGGACCTGAACCCAGACAACAGCGATGTCGACAAACTCTTTATCCAACTGGTTCAG
ACTTACAATCAGCTTTTCGAAGAGAACCCGATCAACGCATCCGGAGTTGACGCCAAAGCAATCCTGAGCG
CTAGGCTGTCCAAATCCCGGCGGCTCGAAAACCTCATCGCACAGCTCCCTGGGGAGAAGAAGAACGGCCT
GTTTGGTAATCTTATCGCCCTGTCACTCGGGCTGACCCCCAACTTTAAATCTAACTTCGACCTGGCCGAA
GATGCCAAGCTTCAACTGAGCAAAGACACCTACGATGATGATCTCGACAATCTGCTGGCCCAGATCGGCG
ACCAGTACGCAGACCTTTTTTTGGCGGCAAAGAACCTGTCAGACGCCATTCTGCTGAGTGATATTCTGCG
AGTGAACACGGAGATCACCAAAGCTCCGCTGAGCGCTAGTATGATCAAGCGCTATGATGAGCACCACCAA
GACTTGACTTTGCTGAAGGCCCTTGTCAGACAGCAACTGCCTGAGAAGTACAAGGAAATTTTCTTCGATC
AGTCTAAAAATGGCTACGCCGGATACATTGACGGCGGAGCAAGCCAGGAGGAATTTTACAAATTTATTAA
GCCCATCTTGGAAAAAATGGACGGCACCGAGGAGCTGCTGGTAAAGCTTAACAGAGAAGATCTGTTGCGC
AAACAGCGCACTTTCGACAATGGAAGCATCCCCCACCAGATTCACCTGGGCGAACTGCACGCTATCCTCA
GGCGGCAAGAGGATTTCTACCCCTTTTTGAAAGATAACAGGGAAAAGATTGAGAAAATCCTCACATTTCG
GATACCCTACTATGTAGGCCCCCTCGCCCGGGGAAATTCCAGATTCGCGTGGATGACTCGCAAATCAGAA
GAGACCATCACTCCCTGGAACTTCGAGGAAGTCGTGGATAAGGGGGCCTCTGCCCAGTCCTTCATCGAAA
GGATGACTAACTTTGATAAAAATCTGCCTAACGAAAAGGTGCTTCCTAAACACTCTCTGCTGTACGAGTA
CTTCACAGTTTATAACGAGCTGACCAAGGTCAAATACGTCACAGAAGGGATGAGAAAGCCAGCATTCCTG
TCTGGAGAGCAGAAGAAAGCTATCGTGGACCTCCTCTTCAAGACGAACCGGAAAGTTACCGTGAAACAGC
TCAAAGAAGACTATTTCAAAAAGATTGAATGTTTCGACTCTGTTGAAATCAGCGGAGTGGAGGATCGCTT
CAACGCATCCCTGGGAACGTATCACGATCTCCTGAAAATCATTAAAGACAAGGACTTCCTGGACAATGAG
GAGAACGAGGACATTCTTGAGGACATTGTCCTCACCCTTACGTTGTTTGAAGATAGGGAGATGATTGAAG
AACGCTTGAAAACTTACGCTCATCTCTTCGACGACAAAGTCATGAAACAGCTCAAGAGGCGCCGATATAC
AGGATGGGGGCGGCTGTCAAGAAAACTGATCAATGGCATCCGAGACAAGCAGAGTGGAAAGACAATCCTG
GATTTTCTTAAGTCCGATGGATTTGCCAACCGGAACTTCATGCAGTTGATCCATGATGACTCTCTCACCT
TTAAGGAGGACATCCAGAAAGCACAAGTTTCTGGCCAGGGGGACAGTCTTCACGAGCACATCGCTAATCT
TGCAGGTAGCCCAGCTATCAAAAAGGGAATACTGCAGACCGTTAAGGTCGTGGATGAACTCGTCAAAGTA
ATGGGAAGGCATAAGCCCGAGAATATCGTTATCGAGATGGCCCGAGAGAACCAAACTACCCAGAAGGGAC
AGAAGAACAGTAGGGAAAGGATGAAGAGGATTGAAGAGGGTATAAAAGAACTGGGGTCCCAAATCCTTAA
GGAACACCCAGTTGAAAACACCCAGCTTCAGAATGAGAAGCTCTACCTGTACTACCTGCAGAACGGCAGG
GACATGTACGTGGATCAGGAACTGGACATCAATCGGCTCTCCGACTACGACGTGGATCATATCGTGCCCC
AGTCTTTTCTCAAAGATGATTCTATTGATAATAAAGTGTTGACAAGATCCGATAAAAATAGAGGGAAGAG
TGATAACGTCCCCTCAGAAGAAGTTGTCAAGAAAATGAAAAATTATTGGCGGCAGCTGCTGAACGCCAAA
CTGATCACACAACGGAAGTTCGATAATCTGACTAAGGCTGAACGAGGTGGCCTGTCTGAGTTGGATAAAG
CCGGCTTCATCAAAAGGCAGCTTGTTGAGACACGCCAGATCACCAAGCACGTGGCCCAAATTCTCGATTC
ACGCATGAACACCAAGTACGATGAAAATGACAAACTGATTCGAGAGGTGAAAGTTATTACTCTGAAGTCT
AAGCTGGTCTCAGATTTCAGAAAGGACTTTCAGTTTTATAAGGTGAGAGAGATCAACAATTACCACCATG
CGCATGATGCCTACCTGAATGCAGTGGTAGGCACTGCACTTATCAAAAAATATCCCAAGCTTGAATCTGA
ATTTGTTTACGGAGACTATAAAGTGTACGATGTTAGGAAAATGATCGCAAAGTCTGAGCAGGAAATAGGC
AAGGCCACCGCTAAGTACTTCTTTTACAGCAATATTATGAATTTTTTCAAGACCGAGATTACACTGGCCA
ATGGAGAGATTCGGAAGCGACCACTTATCGAAACAAACGGAGAAACAGGAGAAATCGTGTGGGACAAGGG
TAGGGATTTCGCGACAGTCCGGAAGGTCCTGTCCATGCCGCAGGTGAACATCGTTAAAAAGACCGAAGTA
CAGACCGGAGGCTTCTCCAAGGAAAGTATCCTCCCGAAAAGGAACAGCGACAAGCTGATCGCACGCAAAA
AAGATTGGGACCCCAAGAAATACGGCGGATTCGATTCTCCTACAGTCGCTTACAGTGTACTGGTTGTGGC
CAAAGTGGAGAAAGGGAAGTCTAAAAAACTCAAAAGCGTCAAGGAACTGCTGGGCATCACAATCATGGAG
CGATCAAGCTTCGAAAAAAACCCCATCGACTTTCTCGAAGCGAAAGGATATAAAGAGGTCAAAAAAGACC
TCATCATTAAGCTTCCCAAGTACTCTCTCTTTGAGCTTGAAAACGGCCGGAAACGAATGCTCGCTAGTGC
GGGCGAGCTGCAGAAAGGTAACGAGCTGGCACTGCCCTCTAAATACGTTAATTTCTTGTATCTGGCCAGC
CACTATGAAAAGCTCAAAGGGTCTCCCGAAGATAATGAGCAGAAGCAGCTGTTCGTGGAACAACACAAAC
ACTACCTTGATGAGATCATCGAGCAAATAAGCGAGTTCTCCAAAAGAGTGATCCTCGCCGACGCTAACCT
CGATAAGGTGCTTTCTGCTTACAATAAGCACAGGGATAAGCCCATCAGGGAGCAGGCAGAAAACATTATC
CACTTGTTTACTCTGACCAACTTGGGCGCGCCTGCAGCCTTCAAGTACTTCGACACCACCATAGACAGAA
AGCGGTACACCTCTACAAAGGAGGTCCTGGACGCCACACTGATTCATCAGTCAATTACGGGGCTCTATGA
AACAAGAATCGACCTCTCTCAGCTCGGTGGAGACGGAACAAGAAAGAGAAGAAAGGTGTGACGGATCCTC
GAATATGAAGATGAAGATGAAATATTTGGTGTGTCAAATAAAAAGCTTGTGTGCTTAAGTTTGTGTTTTT
TTCTTGGCTTGTTGTGTTATGAATTTGTGGCTTTTTCTAATATCAAATGAATGTAAGATCTCATTATAAT
GAATAAACAAATGTTTCTATAATCCATTGTGAATGTTTTGTTGGATCTCTTCTGCAGCATATAACTACTG
TATGTGCTATGGTATGGACTATGGAATATGATTAAAGATAAGGTTTAAACTATCAGTGTTTGACAGGATA
TATTGGCGGGTAAACCTAAGAGAAAAGAGCGTTTATTAGAATAATCGGATATTTAAAAGGGCGTGAAAAG
GTTTATCCGTTCGTCCATTTGTATGTGCATGCCAACCACAGGAGATCCAAAAGGATCTAGGTGAAGATCC
TTTTTGATAATCTCATGACCAAAATCCCTTAACGTGAGTTTTCGTTCCACTGAGCGTCAGACCCCGTAGA
AAAGATCAAAGGATCTTC
Features (pLannotate 1.2.2; 15 found; start..end, strand, type, name):
      1..589     +  rep_origin     ori: high-copy-number ColE1/pMB1/pBR322/pUC origin of replication
    778..805     -  CDS            TetR (fragment): tetracycline resistance regulatory protein; tetR
    829..1977    -  CDS            trfA: trans-acting replication protein that binds to and activates oriV
   2276..3070    -  CDS            KanR: aminoglycoside phosphotransferase; aphA-3; confers resistance to kanamycin
   3282..3913    -  rep_origin     oriV: incP origin of replication
   3993..4017    +  misc_feature   LB T-DNA repeat: left border repeat from nopaline C58 T-DNA
   4532..5326    -  CDS            NeoR/KanR: aminoglycoside phosphotransferase from Tn5; aph(3')-II (or nptII); confers resistance to neomycin, kanamycin, and G418 (Geneticin®)
   6332..6351    +  CDS            VN155(I152L) (fragment): improved N-terminal fragment of mVenus for use in bimolecular fluorescence complementation (BiFC) (Kodama and Hu, 2010)
   6352..6427    +  misc_RNA       gRNA scaffold: guide RNA scaffold for the Streptococcus pyogenes CRISPR/Cas9 system
   6469..6840    +  CDS            HST (fragment): HSTC_ARATH - Also known as HPT2, VTE2-2. Experimental evidence at protein level: Swiss-Prot protein existence level 1. Involved in the synthesis of plastoquinone-9. Can use both homogentisic acid and 2,5-dihydroxyphenylacetic acid gamma-lactone as prenyl acceptors, and solanesyl diphosphate > farnesyl diphosphate > geranylgeranyl diphosphate >> phytyl diphosphate as prenyl donors. Do not catalyze the decardoxylation of homogentisate uncoupled from prenylation. From Arabidopsis thaliana (Mouse-ear cress).
   6992..7075    +  CDS            HST (fragment): HSTC_ARATH - Also known as HPT2, VTE2-2. Experimental evidence at protein level: Swiss-Prot protein existence level 1. Involved in the synthesis of plastoquinone-9. Can use both homogentisic acid and 2,5-dihydroxyphenylacetic acid gamma-lactone as prenyl acceptors, and solanesyl diphosphate > farnesyl diphosphate > geranylgeranyl diphosphate >> phytyl diphosphate as prenyl donors. Do not catalyze the decardoxylation of homogentisate uncoupled from prenylation. From Arabidopsis thaliana (Mouse-ear cress).
   7341..7415    +  CDS            HST (fragment): HSTC_ARATH - Also known as HPT2, VTE2-2. Experimental evidence at protein level: Swiss-Prot protein existence level 1. Involved in the synthesis of plastoquinone-9. Can use both homogentisic acid and 2,5-dihydroxyphenylacetic acid gamma-lactone as prenyl acceptors, and solanesyl diphosphate > farnesyl diphosphate > geranylgeranyl diphosphate >> phytyl diphosphate as prenyl donors. Do not catalyze the decardoxylation of homogentisate uncoupled from prenylation. From Arabidopsis thaliana (Mouse-ear cress).
   8111..12214   +  CDS            cas9: CAS9_STRP1 - Also known as csn1 From Streptococcus pyogenes serotype M1.
  12254..12502   +  terminator     HSP terminator: efficient transcription terminator from the Arabidopsis thaliana heat shock protein 18.2 gene (Nagaya et al., 2010)
  12521..12545   +  misc_feature   RB T-DNA repeat: right border repeat from nopaline C58 T-DNA
