[The description below was written by a language model from this plasmid's Addgene catalogue record and pLannotate feature annotations shown in this document.]
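Description:
p305N-30 is a plant-expression CRISPR binary vector of about 12.8 kb built on the p305N backbone, designed for Agrobacterium-mediated T-DNA delivery. Outside the T-DNA borders it carries a high-copy ColE1/pUC-type origin for propagation in E. coli, together with the broad-host-range incP oriV and its activating replication protein gene trfA, which support maintenance in Agrobacterium. Bacterial selection is by kanamycin through an aphA-3 aminoglycoside phosphotransferase gene.

Between the nopaline-type left and right border repeats, the T-DNA holds three functional units. Next to the left border is an nptII (NeoR/KanR) gene that can serve as a plant selectable marker; its promoter and terminator are not annotated. The central unit is the test cassette: a variant of the Populus trichocarpa U6 Pol III promoter, PtU6.2c3, carrying a single T deletion at position -29 relative to the transcription start site, within the TATA element. The promoter itself is not annotated in the feature table, but the catalogue places it upstream of a 20-nt spacer fused to the Streptococcus pyogenes gRNA scaffold. The software labels this spacer as an mVenus fragment, which fits a guide targeting mEGFP. Downstream lies a S. pyogenes Cas9 coding sequence terminated by the Arabidopsis HSP18.2 terminator. The Cas9 promoter is not stated; the short fragments matching an Arabidopsis HST gene upstream of Cas9 may reflect genomic sequence in that regulatory region, though the record does not confirm this.

The plasmid belongs to a series that evaluates how sequence variation in short Pol III promoters affects guide RNA expression, using Cas9 editing of mEGFP in a Nicotiana benthamiana reporter line as the test system.
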