Addgene plasmid #246313: p305N-30
Purpose: Evaluation of PtU6.2c3 promoter (Pol III promoter) sequence variation for CRISPR-Cas9 editing of mEGFP in a Nicotiana benthamiana reporter line
Depositing lab: Chung-Jui Tsai. Depositing organization: University of Georgia. Publication: A compendium of nonredundant short polymerase III promoters for CRISPR applications. Deguchi M, Sinclair KM, Patel A, Coile M, Ortega MA, Bewg WP, Tsai CJ. Plant Physiol. 2025 Jul 3;198(3):kiaf294. doi: 10.1093/plphys/kiaf294. PubMed 40673482.
Backbone
  Vector backbone: p305N
  Vector type: Plant Expression, CRISPR
Growth in bacteria
  Bacterial resistance: Kanamycin, 50 μg/mL
  Growth temperature: 37°C
  Growth strain: DH5alpha
  Copy number: High Copy
Gene/Insert
  Gene/Insert name: PtU6.2c3 promoter
  gRNA/shRNA sequence: CATGCCCGAAGGCTACGTCC
  Species: Populus tricocarpa
  Mutation: deletion: -T (-29 from TSS) within TATA
  Promoter: PtU6.2c3 promoter
  Cloning method: Gibson Cloning
Terms and licenses: Academic/Nonprofit Terms; Industry Terms: Not Available to Industry
How to cite: p305N-30 was a gift from Chung-Jui Tsai (Addgene plasmid # 246313 ; http://n2t.net/addgene:246313 ; RRID:Addgene_246313)
