>Addgene plasmid #246313 | p305N-30 | depositor partial sequence | sequence record 487362 | Backbone
TTGAGATCCTTTTTTTCTGCGCGTAATCTGCTGCTTGCAAACAAAAAAACCACCGCTACCAGCGGTGGTT
TGTTTGCCGGATCAAGAGCTACCAACTCTTTTTCCGAAGGTAACTGGCTTCAGCAGAGCGCAGATACCAA
ATACTGTTCTTCTAGTGTAGCCGTAGTTAGGCCACCACTTCAAGAACTCTGTAGCACCGCCTACATACCT
CGCTCTGCTAATCCTGTTACCAGTGGCTGCTGCCAGTGGCGATAAGTCGTGTCTTACCGGGTTGGACTCA
AGACGATAGTTACCGGATAAGGCGCAGCGGTCGGGCTGAACGGGGGGTTCGTGCACACAGCCCAGCTTGG
AGCGAACGACCTACACCGAACTGAGATACCTACAGCGTGAGCTATGAGAAAGCGCCACGCTTCCCGAAGG
GAGAAAGGCGGACAGGTATCCGGTAAGCGGCAGGGTCGGAACAGGAGAGCGCACGAGGGAGCTTCCAGGG
GGAAACGCCTGGTATCTTTATAGTCCTGTCGGGTTTCGCCACCTCTGACTTGAGCGTCGATTTTTGTGAT
GCTCGTCAGGGGGGCGGAGCCTATGGAAAAACGCCAGCAACGCGGCCTTTTTACGGTTCCTGGCCTTTTG
CTGGCCTTTTGCTCACATGTTCTTTCCTGCGTTATCCCCTGATTCTGTGGATAACCGTATTACCGCCTTT
GAGTGAGCTGATACCGCTCGCCGCAGCCGAACGACCGAGCGCAGCGAGTCAGTGAGCGAGGAAGCGGAAG
AGGATCTCAGTAAAGCGCTGGCTGCTGAACCCCCAGCCGGAACTGACCCCACAAGGCCCTAGCGTTTGCA
ATGCACCAGGTCATCATTGACCCAGGCGTGTTCCACCAGGCCGCTGCCTCGCAACTCTTCGCAGGCTTCG
CCGACCTGCTCGCGCCACTTCTTCACGCGGGTGGAATCCGATCCGCACATGAGGCGGAAGGTTTCCAGCT
TGAGCGGGTACGGCTCCCGGTGCGAGCTGAAATAGTCGAACATCCGTCGGGCCGTCGGCGACAGCTTGCG
GTACTTCTCCCATATGAATTTCGTGTAGTGGTCGCCAGCAAACAGCACGACGATTTCCTCGTCGATCAGG
ACCTGGCAACGGGACGTTTTCTTGCCACGGTCCAGGACGCGGAAGCGGTGCAGCAGCGACACCGATTCCA
GGTGCCCAACGCGGTCGGACGTGAAGCCCATCGCCGTCGCCTGTAGGCGCGACAGGCATTCCTCGGCCTT
CGTGTAATACCGGCCATTGATCGACCAGCCCAGGTCCTGGCAAAGCTCGTAGAACGTGAAGGTGATCGGC
TCGCCGATAGGGGTGCGCTTCGCGTACTCCAACACCTGCTGCCACACCAGTTCGTCATCGTCGGCCCGCA
GCTCGACGCCGGTGTAGGTGATCTTCACGTCCTTGTTGACGTGGAAAATGACCTTGTTTTGCAGCGCCTC
GCGCGGGATTTTCTTGTTGCGCGTGGTGAACAGGGCAGAGCGGGCCGTGTCGTTTGGCATCGCTCGCATC
GTGTCCGGCCACGGCGCAATATCGAACAAGGAAAGCTGCATTTCCTTGATCTGCTGCTTCGTGTGTTTCA
GCAACGCGGCTTGCTTGGCCTCGCTGACCTGTTTTGCCAGGTCCTCGCCGGCGGTTTTTCGCTTCTTGGT
CGTCATAGTTCCTCGCGTGTCGATGGTCATCGACTTCGCCAAACCTGCCGCCTCCTGTTCGAGACGACGC
GAACGCTCCACGGCGGCCGATGGCGCGGGCAGGGCAGGGGGAGCCAGTTGCACGCTGTCGCGCTCGATCT
TGGCCGTAGCTTGCTGGGCCATCGAGCCGACGGACTGGAAGGTTTCGCGGGGCGCACGCATGACGGTGCG
GCTTGCGATGGTTTCGGCATCCTCGGCGGAAAACCCCGCGTCGATCAGTTCTTGCCTGTATGCCTTCCGG
TCAAACGTCCGATTCATTCACCCTCCTTGCGGGATTGCCCCGACTCACGCCGGGGCAATGTGCCCTTATT
CCTGATTTGATCCGCCTGGTGCCTTGGTGTCCAGATAATCCACCTTATCGGCAATGAAGTCGGTCCCGTA
GACCGTCTGGCCGTCCTTCTCGTACTTGGTATTCCGAATCTTGCCCTGCACGAATACCAGCGACCCCTTG
CCCAAATACTTGCCGTGGGCCTCGGCCTGAGAGCCAAAACACTTGATGCGGAAGAAGTCGGTGCGCTCCT
GCTTGTCGCCAGCATCGTTGCGCCACATCTAGGTACTAAAACAATTCATCCAGTAAAATATAATATTTTA
TTTTCTCCCAATCAGGCTTGATCCCCAGTAAGTCAAAAAATAGCTCGACATACTGTTCTTCCCCAATATC
CTCCCTGATCGACCGGACGCAGAAGGCAATGTCATACCACTTGTCCGCCCTGCCGCTTCTCCCAAGATCA
ATAAAGCCACTTACTTTGCCATCTTTCACAAAGATGTTGCTGTCTCCCAGGTCGCCGTGGGAAAAGACAA
GTTCCTCTTCGGGCTTTTCCGTCTTTAAAAAATCATACAGCTCGCGCGGATCTTTAAATGGGGTGTCTTC
TTCCCAGTTTTCGCAATCCACATCGGCCAGATCGTTATTCAGTAAGTAATCCAATTCGGCTAAGCGGCTG
TCTAAGCTATTCGTATAGGGACAATCCGATATGTCGATGGAGTGAAAGAGCCTGATGCACTCCGCATACA
GCTCGATAATCTTTTCAGGGCTTTGTTCATCTTCATACTCTTCCGAGCAAAGGACGCCATCGGCCTCACT
CATGAGCAGATTGCTCCAGCCATCATGCCGTTCAAGGTGCAGGACCTTTGGAACAGGCAGCTTTCCTTCC
AGCCATAGCATCATGTCCTTTTCCCGTTCCACATCATAGGTGGTCCCTTTATACCGGCTGTCCGTCATTT
TTAAATATAGGTTTTCATTTTCTCCCACCAGCTTATATACCTTAGCAGGAGACATTCCTTCCGTATCTTT
TACGCAGCGGTATTTTTCGATCAGTTTTTTCAATTCCGGTGATATTCTCATTTTAGCCATTTATTATTTC
CTTCCTCTTTTCTACAGTATTTAAAGATACCCCAAGAAGCTAATTATAACAAGACGAACTCCAATTCACT
GTTCCTTGCATTCTAAAACTTTAAATACCAGAAAACAGCTTTTTCAAAGTTGTTTTCAAAGTTGGCGTAT
AACATAGTATCGACGGAGCCGATTTTGAAACCACAATTATGGGTGATGCTGCCAACGCGAGAGCGGGCCG
GGAGGGTTCGAGAAGGGGGGGCACCCCCCTTCGGCGTGCGCGGTCACGCGCACAGGGCGCAGCCCTGGTT
AAAAACAAGGTTTATAAATATTGGTTTAAAAGCAGGTTAAAAGACAGGTTAGCGGTGGCCGAAAAACGGG
CGGAAACCCTTGCAAATGCTGGATTTTCTGCCTGTGGACAGCCCCTCAAATGTCAATAGGTGCGCCCCTC
ATCTGTCAGCACTCTGCCCCTCAAGTGTCAAGGATCGCGCCCCTCATCTGTCAGTAGTCGCGCCCCTCAA
GTGTCAATACCGCAGGGCACTTATCCCCAGGCTTGTCCACATCATCTGTGGGAAACTCGCGTAAAATCAG
GCGTTTTCGCCGATTTGCGAGGCTGGCCAGCTCCACGTCGCCGGCCGAAATCGAGCCTGCCCCTCATCTG
TCAACGCCGCGCCGGGTGAGTCGGCCCCTCAAGTGTCAACGTCCGCCCCTCATCTGTCAGTGAGGGCCAA
GTTTTCCGCGAGGTATCCACAACGCCGGCGGCTGCGGTGTCTCGCACACGGCTTCGACGGCGTTTCTGGC
GCGTTTGCAGGGCCATAGACGGCCGCCAGCCCAGCGGCGAGGGCAACCAGCCCGGTGAGCGTCTCTAGTG
GACTGATGGGCTGCCTGTATCGAGTGGTGATTTTGTGCCGAGCTGCCGGTCGGGGAGCTGTTGGCTGGCT
GGTGGCAGGATATATTGTGGTGTAAACAAATTGACGATTTAAATGGTAGGCGCGGCTTAATTAAGCGCTT
AATTAAGCGCTTAATTAAGCGCTTAATAAGCCGCGCCGTACCCCAATAGTCTCGACAGACACATAGCACC
TAACATTATTGCTTAAATTTACTATTTTTTTACTATATTATACTCAACCCAATGAGCATAAAGACTGTAA
AATCTCAAATTCCTGAGAAGCATATTTATCGATCCCACAGACTTGATAGTTCCATAATCCATACGCTGCA
GCCAAATTGCTAGTGTGTTGAACATTTAACACGTAGAGAACTAGAAAAGATATAAAACTAAGATTGATAT
CCAAAATAGACGAGAACAATAAGCAAAAACTCTTAGTTTTGAAATAAATCAACAATCCCGAGGGTTGTCA
CATACATCAAAAACGAAAATCCATATAGCAAAAAAAACTCTAAATTACCGTTCGACAAAAAGAGAAAACT
GATAGGACATTTGCTAAACATTAAAATCAAAATTTGGATCAAGCCGAATTCTCAGAAGAACTCGTCAAGA
AGGCGATAGAAGGCGATGCGCTGCGAATCGGGAGCGGCGATACCGTAAAGCACGAGGAAGCGGTCAGCCC
ATTCGCCGCCAAGCTCTTCAGCAATATCACGGGTAGCCAACGCTATGTCCTGATAGCGGTCCGCCACACC
CAGCCGGCCACAGTCGATGAATCCAGAAAAGCGGCCATTTTCCACCATGATATTCGGCAAGCAGGCATCG
CCATGGGTCACGACGAGATCATCGCCGTCGGGCATGCGCGCCTTGAGCCTGGCGAACAGTTCGGCTGGCG
CGAGCCCCTGATGCTCTTCGTCCAGATCATCCTGATCGACAAGACCGGCTTCCATCCGAGTACGTGCTCG
CTCGATGCGATGTTTCGCTTGGTGGTCGAATGGGCAGGTAGCCGGATCAAGCGTATGCAGCCGCCGCATT
GCATCAGCCATGATGGATACTTTCTCGGCAGGAGCAAGGTGAGATGACAGGAGATCCTGCCCCGGCACTT
CGCCCAATAGCAGCCAGTCCCTTCCCGCTTCAGTGACAACGTCGAGCACAGCTGCGCAAGGAACGCCCGT
CGTGGCCAGCCACGATAGCCGCGCTGCCTCGTCCTGCAGTTCATTCAGGGCACCGGACAGGTCGGTCTTG
ACAAAAAGAACCGGGCGCCCCTGCGCTGACAGCCGGAACACGGCGGCATCAGAGCAGCCGATTGTCTGTT
GTGCCCAGTCATAGCCGAATAGCCTCTCCACCCAAGCGGCCGGAGAACCTGCGTGCAATCCATCTTGTTC
AATCATCTCGAGACGTACCGCGCGATGCATTCGAAGATCGATCCTTCGCCTGGAGGAGAGAAATCAGTGG
CGCTGCGGCTTTTAGGGTTTCTTTGTTGATGGAATGAGAGTGTAAGCTCTGCCAGTGCCACTTTATTAGG
GTTTTACAAGCCCTTTTCTTCGTAATTGGGCCTGACATTTTGTGCCACTTGGGCCTTTAGAGATGAAAAT
GTATATTGGGCTTAAGTTGACTTGAAGGATAAATTAGTTTAGGATATTACGTTTTTTATGAGAATTGGTG
TGTCGGATACATGTATATGATGCATTCAAATATATGTATTCTAGATACATTTAAGTTTAGATACAATCTA
AAATGTGTCTTTAATTACAGGACTGTAACTAAAATACTTAATGTAAGAAGAATATTACTCCTTTAATAGC
TTTTGAGTATATCTAGTCTAACATCTTTTAAAAAAGTCTAATTTCTTTCATTTATTTTTCGAGCAATAGC
AAAGTGCATAATTATTTTTTTCTTCTAGAAATTCAGATTTGTTTCTCTAAATTTTGAGATTCTTTTCTCA
ATTTTGTATGTCTAGAGAACAATGTGTATTTTTCACTCTAGTTGGTTGTTACTTTGTTGAATGTTCTGAT
AAAAGTATATTGTTATTTCTGAAGTAGATATAAACCTTCATTTGGAAATTATACATAAATCAAAATCGTT
AATTATCTAGATCAAGATATATGCCCTTTTCCTAATGTATTTGATACATGCACCTAATTTCACTAGATGT
ATCTTTTCTATTTTTTAAATTATGAATAGTTAATTTTTTCCATATGTGTATTTGATACATACTTCATGAC
TTTAAAAAATTAATTATATACCAGATATATGTATTTAAAATTTGTTATGTATTTAAAGTATGTATATGAT
TATTCGATATTAATCTCTTCGATGAAGGTACCGCATGCCCGAAGGCTACGTCCGTTTTAGAGCTAGAAAT
AGCAAGTTAAAATAAGGCTAGTCCGTTATCAACTTGAAAAAGTGGCACCGAGTCGGTGCTTTTTTTACTA
GTGGAGCTCAACTTTTGATTCGCTATTTGCAGTGCACCTGTGGCGTTCATCACATCTTTTGTGACACTGT
TTGCACTGGTCATTGCTATTACAAAGGACCTTCCTGATGTTGAAGGAGATCGAAAGTAAGTAACTGCACG
CATAACCATTTTCTTTCCGCTCTTTGGCTCAATCCATTTGACAGTCAAAGACAATGTTTAACCAGCTCCG
TTTGATATATTGTCTTTATGTGTTTGTTCAAGCATGTTTAGTTAATCATGCCTTTGATTGATCTTGAATA
GGTTCCAAATATCAACCCTGGCAACAAAACTTGGAGTGAGAAACATTGCATTCCTCGGTTCTGGACTTCT
GCTAGTAAATTATGTTTCAGCCATATCACTAGCTTTCTACATGCCTCAGGTGAATTCATCTATTTCCGTC
TTAACTATTTCGGTTAATTAAAGCACGAACACCATTACTGCATGTAGAAGCTTGATAAACTATCGCCACC
AATTTATTTTTGTTGCGATATTGTTACTTTCCTCAGTATGCAGCTTTGAAAAGACCAACCCTCTTATCCT
TTAACAATGAACAGGTTTTTAGAGGTAGCTTGATGATTCCTGCACATGTGATCTTGGCTTCAGGCTTAAT
TTTCCAGGTAAAGCATTATGAGATACTCTTATATCTCTTACATACTTTTGAGATAATGCACAAGAACTTC
ATAACTATATGCTTTAGTTTCTGCATTTGACACTGCCAAATTCATTAATCTCTAATATCTTTGTTGTTGA
TCTTTGGTAGACATGGGTACTAGAAAAAGCAAACTACACCAAGGTAAAATACTTTTGTACAAACATAAAC
TCGTTATCACGGAACATCAATGGAGTGTATATCTAACGGAGTGTAGAAACATTTGATTATTGCAGGAAGC
TATCTCAGGATATTATCGGTTTATATGGAATCTCTTCTACGCAGAGTATCTGTTATTCCCCTTCCTCTAG
CTTTCAATTTCATGGTGAGGATATGCAGTTTTCTTTGTATATCATTCTTCTTCTTCTTTGTAGCTTGGAG
TCAAAATCGGTTCCTTCATGTACATACATCAAGGATATGTCCTTCTGAATTTTTATATCTTGCAATAAAA
ATGCTTGTACCAATTGAAACACCAGCTTTTTGAGTTCTATGATCACTGACTTGGTTCTAACCAAAAAAAA
AAAAATGTTTAATTTACATATCTAAAAGTAGGTTTAGGGAAACCTAAACAGTAAAATATTTGTATATTAT
TCGAATTTCACTCATCATAAAAACTTAAATTGCACCATAAAATTTTGTTTTACTATTAATGATGTAATTT
GTGTAACTTAAGATAAAAATAATATTCCGTAAGTTAACCGGCTAAAACCACGTATAAACCAGGGAACCTG
TTAAACCGGTTCTTTACTGGATAAAGAAATGAAAGCCCATGTAGACAGCTCCATTAGAGCCCAAACCCTA
AATTTCTCATCTATATAAAAGGAGTGACATTAGGGTTTTTGTTCGTCCTCTTAAAGCTTCTCGTTTTCTC
TGCCGTCTCTCTCATTCGCGCGACGCAAACGATCTTCAGGTGATCTTCTTTCTCCAAATCCTCTCTCATA
ACTCTGATTTCGTACTTGTGTATTTGAGCTCACGCTCTGTTTCTCTCACCACAGCAGCTAGCATGGACAA
GAAGTACTCCATTGGGCTCGATATCGGCACAAACAGCGTCGGCTGGGCCGTCATTACGGACGAGTACAAG
GTGCCGAGCAAAAAATTCAAAGTTCTGGGCAATACCGATCGCCACAGCATAAAGAAGAACCTCATTGGCG
CCCTCCTGTTCGACTCCGGGGAGACGGCCGAAGCCACGCGGCTCAAAAGAACAGCACGGCGCAGATATAC
CCGCAGAAAGAATCGGATCTGCTACCTGCAGGAGATCTTTAGTAATGAGATGGCTAAGGTGGATGACTCT
TTCTTCCATAGGCTGGAGGAGTCCTTTTTGGTGGAGGAGGATAAAAAGCACGAGCGCCACCCAATCTTTG
GCAATATCGTGGACGAGGTGGCGTACCATGAAAAGTACCCAACCATATATCATCTGAGGAAGAAGCTTGT
AGACAGTACTGATAAGGCTGACTTGCGGTTGATCTATCTCGCGCTGGCGCATATGATCAAATTTCGGGGA
CACTTCCTCATCGAGGGGGACCTGAACCCAGACAACAGCGATGTCGACAAACTCTTTATCCAACTGGTTC
AGACTTACAATCAGCTTTTCGAAGAGAACCCGATCAACGCATCCGGAGTTGACGCCAAAGCAATCCTGAG
CGCTAGGCTGTCCAAATCCCGGCGGCTCGAAAACCTCATCGCACAGCTCCCTGGGGAGAAGAAGAACGGC
CTGTTTGGTAATCTTATCGCCCTGTCACTCGGGCTGACCCCCAACTTTAAATCTAACTTCGACCTGGCCG
AAGATGCCAAGCTTCAACTGAGCAAAGACACCTACGATGATGATCTCGACAATCTGCTGGCCCAGATCGG
CGACCAGTACGCAGACCTTTTTTTGGCGGCAAAGAACCTGTCAGACGCCATTCTGCTGAGTGATATTCTG
CGAGTGAACACGGAGATCACCAAAGCTCCGCTGAGCGCTAGTATGATCAAGCGCTATGATGAGCACCACC
AAGACTTGACTTTGCTGAAGGCCCTTGTCAGACAGCAACTGCCTGAGAAGTACAAGGAAATTTTCTTCGA
TCAGTCTAAAAATGGCTACGCCGGATACATTGACGGCGGAGCAAGCCAGGAGGAATTTTACAAATTTATT
AAGCCCATCTTGGAAAAAATGGACGGCACCGAGGAGCTGCTGGTAAAGCTTAACAGAGAAGATCTGTTGC
GCAAACAGCGCACTTTCGACAATGGAAGCATCCCCCACCAGATTCACCTGGGCGAACTGCACGCTATCCT
CAGGCGGCAAGAGGATTTCTACCCCTTTTTGAAAGATAACAGGGAAAAGATTGAGAAAATCCTCACATTT
CGGATACCCTACTATGTAGGCCCCCTCGCCCGGGGAAATTCCAGATTCGCGTGGATGACTCGCAAATCAG
AAGAGACCATCACTCCCTGGAACTTCGAGGAAGTCGTGGATAAGGGGGCCTCTGCCCAGTCCTTCATCGA
AAGGATGACTAACTTTGATAAAAATCTGCCTAACGAAAAGGTGCTTCCTAAACACTCTCTGCTGTACGAG
TACTTCACAGTTTATAACGAGCTGACCAAGGTCAAATACGTCACAGAAGGGATGAGAAAGCCAGCATTCC
TGTCTGGAGAGCAGAAGAAAGCTATCGTGGACCTCCTCTTCAAGACGAACCGGAAAGTTACCGTGAAACA
GCTCAAAGAAGACTATTTCAAAAAGATTGAATGTTTCGACTCTGTTGAAATCAGCGGAGTGGAGGATCGC
TTCAACGCATCCCTGGGAACGTATCACGATCTCCTGAAAATCATTAAAGACAAGGACTTCCTGGACAATG
AGGAGAACGAGGACATTCTTGAGGACATTGTCCTCACCCTTACGTTGTTTGAAGATAGGGAGATGATTGA
AGAACGCTTGAAAACTTACGCTCATCTCTTCGACGACAAAGTCATGAAACAGCTCAAGAGGCGCCGATAT
ACAGGATGGGGGCGGCTGTCAAGAAAACTGATCAATGGCATCCGAGACAAGCAGAGTGGAAAGACAATCC
TGGATTTTCTTAAGTCCGATGGATTTGCCAACCGGAACTTCATGCAGTTGATCCATGATGACTCTCTCAC
CTTTAAGGAGGACATCCAGAAAGCACAAGTTTCTGGCCAGGGGGACAGTCTTCACGAGCACATCGCTAAT
CTTGCAGGTAGCCCAGCTATCAAAAAGGGAATACTGCAGACCGTTAAGGTCGTGGATGAACTCGTCAAAG
TAATGGGAAGGCATAAGCCCGAGAATATCGTTATCGAGATGGCCCGAGAGAACCAAACTACCCAGAAGGG
ACAGAAGAACAGTAGGGAAAGGATGAAGAGGATTGAAGAGGGTATAAAAGAACTGGGGTCCCAAATCCTT
AAGGAACACCCAGTTGAAAACACCCAGCTTCAGAATGAGAAGCTCTACCTGTACTACCTGCAGAACGGCA
GGGACATGTACGTGGATCAGGAACTGGACATCAATCGGCTCTCCGACTACGACGTGGATCATATCGTGCC
CCAGTCTTTTCTCAAAGATGATTCTATTGATAATAAAGTGTTGACAAGATCCGATAAAAATAGAGGGAAG
AGTGATAACGTCCCCTCAGAAGAAGTTGTCAAGAAAATGAAAAATTATTGGCGGCAGCTGCTGAACGCCA
AACTGATCACACAACGGAAGTTCGATAATCTGACTAAGGCTGAACGAGGTGGCCTGTCTGAGTTGGATAA
AGCCGGCTTCATCAAAAGGCAGCTTGTTGAGACACGCCAGATCACCAAGCACGTGGCCCAAATTCTCGAT
TCACGCATGAACACCAAGTACGATGAAAATGACAAACTGATTCGAGAGGTGAAAGTTATTACTCTGAAGT
CTAAGCTGGTCTCAGATTTCAGAAAGGACTTTCAGTTTTATAAGGTGAGAGAGATCAACAATTACCACCA
TGCGCATGATGCCTACCTGAATGCAGTGGTAGGCACTGCACTTATCAAAAAATATCCCAAGCTTGAATCT
GAATTTGTTTACGGAGACTATAAAGTGTACGATGTTAGGAAAATGATCGCAAAGTCTGAGCAGGAAATAG
GCAAGGCCACCGCTAAGTACTTCTTTTACAGCAATATTATGAATTTTTTCAAGACCGAGATTACACTGGC
CAATGGAGAGATTCGGAAGCGACCACTTATCGAAACAAACGGAGAAACAGGAGAAATCGTGTGGGACAAG
GGTAGGGATTTCGCGACAGTCCGGAAGGTCCTGTCCATGCCGCAGGTGAACATCGTTAAAAAGACCGAAG
TACAGACCGGAGGCTTCTCCAAGGAAAGTATCCTCCCGAAAAGGAACAGCGACAAGCTGATCGCACGCAA
AAAAGATTGGGACCCCAAGAAATACGGCGGATTCGATTCTCCTACAGTCGCTTACAGTGTACTGGTTGTG
GCCAAAGTGGAGAAAGGGAAGTCTAAAAAACTCAAAAGCGTCAAGGAACTGCTGGGCATCACAATCATGG
AGCGATCAAGCTTCGAAAAAAACCCCATCGACTTTCTCGAAGCGAAAGGATATAAAGAGGTCAAAAAAGA
CCTCATCATTAAGCTTCCCAAGTACTCTCTCTTTGAGCTTGAAAACGGCCGGAAACGAATGCTCGCTAGT
GCGGGCGAGCTGCAGAAAGGTAACGAGCTGGCACTGCCCTCTAAATACGTTAATTTCTTGTATCTGGCCA
GCCACTATGAAAAGCTCAAAGGGTCTCCCGAAGATAATGAGCAGAAGCAGCTGTTCGTGGAACAACACAA
ACACTACCTTGATGAGATCATCGAGCAAATAAGCGAGTTCTCCAAAAGAGTGATCCTCGCCGACGCTAAC
CTCGATAAGGTGCTTTCTGCTTACAATAAGCACAGGGATAAGCCCATCAGGGAGCAGGCAGAAAACATTA
TCCACTTGTTTACTCTGACCAACTTGGGCGCGCCTGCAGCCTTCAAGTACTTCGACACCACCATAGACAG
AAAGCGGTACACCTCTACAAAGGAGGTCCTGGACGCCACACTGATTCATCAGTCAATTACGGGGCTCTAT
GAAACAAGAATCGACCTCTCTCAGCTCGGTGGAGACGGAACAAGAAAGAGAAGAAAGGTGTGACGGATCC
TCGAATATGAAGATGAAGATGAAATATTTGGTGTGTCAAATAAAAAGCTTGTGTGCTTAAGTTTGTGTTT
TTTTCTTGGCTTGTTGTGTTATGAATTTGTGGCTTTTTCTAATATCAAATGAATGTAAGATCTCATTATA
ATGAATAAACAAATGTTTCTATAATCCATTGTGAATGTTTTGTTGGATCTCTTCTGCAGCATATAACTAC
TGTATGTGCTATGGTATGGACTATGGAATATGATTAAAGATAAGGTTTAAACTATCAGTGTTTGACAGGA
TATATTGGCGGGTAAACCTAAGAGAAAAGAGCGTTTATTAGAATAATCGGATATTTAAAAGGGCGTGAAA
AGGTTTATCCGTTCGTCCATTTGTATGTGCATGCCAACCACAGGAGATCCAAAAGGATCTAGGTGAAGAT
CCTTTTTGATAATCTCATGACCAAAATCCCTTAACGTGAGTTTTCGTTCCACTGAGCGTCAGACCCCGTA
GAAAAGATCAAAGGATCTTC
