>Addgene plasmid #246313 | p305N-30 | depositor partial sequence | sequence record 487363 | Promoter
AGATATCCCACATCGTCTGGTTAGAGAAAACATGACGTATTAAGTAAGCGAAGCAGAGACCTGTTAGTTG
C
